Addgene plasmid #65709: pCNL-C1_fibrillarin
Purpose: Expresses CNL-fibrillarin in mammalian cells
Depositing lab: Yasushi Okada. Depositing organization: RIKEN Quantitative Biology Center (QBiC) (Inactive). Publication: Expanded palette of Nano-lanterns for real-time multicolor luminescence imaging. Takai A, Nakano M, Saito K, Haruno R, Watanabe TM, Ohyanagi T, Jin T, Okada Y, Nagai T. Proc Natl Acad Sci U S A. 2015 Apr 7;112(14):4352-6. doi: 10.1073/pnas.1418468112. Epub 2015 Mar 23. PubMed 25831507.
Backbone
  Vector backbone: pCNL-C1
  Backbone manufacturer: Addgene #64307
  Backbone size w/o insert (bp): 5600
  Total vector size (bp): 6600
  Vector type: Mammalian Expression, Luciferase
  Selectable markers: Neomycin (select with G418)
Growth in bacteria
  Bacterial resistance: Kanamycin, 50 μg/mL
  Growth temperature: 37°C
  Growth strain: DH5alpha
  Copy number: High Copy
Gene/Insert
  Gene/Insert name: fibrillarin
  Species: H. sapiens (human)
  Insert size (bp): 1000
  Entrez Gene: FBL (a.k.a. FIB, FLRN, Nop1, RNU3IP1)
  Promoter: CMV
  Tag / fusion protein: CNL (N terminal on backbone)
  Cloning method: Restriction Enzyme; 5′ cloning site EcoRI (not destroyed); 3′ cloning site SalI (not destroyed)
  Sequencing primers: 5′ GAGTTCGTGAAGGTGAAGGGCC; 3′ EBV Reverse
Resource information
  A portion of this plasmid was derived from a plasmid made by: pmTurquoise2-N1 (gifted from Dr Dorus Gadella Lab), Phamret-Fibrillarin/pcDNA3 (Addgene #51954)
Terms and licenses: Academic/Nonprofit Terms; Industry Terms: Not Available to Industry
How to cite: pCNL-C1_fibrillarin was a gift from Yasushi Okada (Addgene plasmid # 65709 ; http://n2t.net/addgene:65709 ; RRID:Addgene_65709)
