[The description below was written by a language model from this plasmid's Addgene catalogue record.]
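Description:
pCNL-C1_fibrillarin is a mammalian expression plasmid of about 6.6 kb, built on the pCNL-C1 backbone (about 5.6 kb). It produces human fibrillarin (FBL) fused to a luminescent reporter tag. The roughly 1 kb fibrillarin coding sequence was inserted by restriction cloning between EcoRI and SalI sites, both of which are retained. This places it downstream of, and in frame with, the CNL tag encoded by the backbone, so CNL sits at the N terminus of the fusion. Transcription is driven by the CMV promoter, a strong constitutive promoter widely used in mammalian cells. The plasmid is maintained at high copy in E. coli under kanamycin selection. A neomycin resistance marker allows G418 selection of transfected mammalian cells. No feature table is provided, so the origins of replication, polyadenylation signals and the promoter driving the resistance marker are not stated in the record.

CNL is the cyan member of the Nano-lantern palette described in the associated publication on multicolour luminescence imaging. Nano-lanterns are generally fusions of a luciferase with a fluorescent protein, in which energy transfer to the fluorescent protein brightens the emission and shifts its colour. The record notes that part of the plasmid derives from an mTurquoise2 vector, which is consistent with a cyan acceptor, and that another part derives from an earlier fibrillarin fusion plasmid. Fibrillarin is a nucleolar protein, so the fusion would be expected to serve as a nucleolus-localised luminescent marker. This allows the compartment to be imaged in live cells without excitation light, and potentially alongside other Nano-lantern colours.
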