>Addgene plasmid #65709 | pCNL-C1_fibrillarin | depositor partial sequence | sequence record 111683 | pCNL-C1
TAGTTATTAATAGTAATCAATTACGGGGTCATTAGTTCATAGCCCATATATGGAGTTCCGCGTTACATAA
CTTACGGTAAATGGCCCGCCTGGCTGACCGCCCAACGACCCCCGCCCATTGACGTCAATAATGACGTATG
TTCCCATAGTAACGCCAATAGGGACTTTCCATTGACGTCAATGGGTGGAGTATTTACGGTAAACTGCCCA
CTTGGCAGTACATCAAGTGTATCATATGCCAAGTACGCCCCCTATTGACGTCAATGACGGTAAATGGCCC
GCCTGGCATTATGCCCAGTACATGACCTTATGGGACTTTCCTACTTGGCAGTACATCTACGTATTAGTCA
TCGCTATTACCATGGTGATGCGGTTTTGGCAGTACATCAATGGGCGTGGATAGCGGTTTGACTCACGGGG
ATTTCCAAGTCTCCACCCCATTGACGTCAATGGGAGTTTGTTTTGGCACCAAAATCAACGGGACTTTCCA
AAATGTCGTAACAACTCCGCCCCATTGACGCAAATGGGCGGTAGGCGTGTACGGTGGGAGGTCTATATAA
GCAGAGCTGGTTTAGTGAACCGTCAGATCCGCTAGCGCCACCATGGTGAGCAAGGGCGAGGAGCTGTTCA
CCGGGGTGGTGCCCATCCTGGTCGAGCTGGACGGCGACGTAAACGGCCACAAGTTCAGCGTGTCCGGCGA
GGGCGAGGGCGATGCCACCTACGGCAAGCTGACCCTGAAGTTCATCTGCACCACCGGCAAGCTGCCCGTG
CCCTGGCCCACCCTCGTGACCACCCTGTCCTGGGGCGTGCAGTGCTTCGCCCGCTACCCCGACCACATGA
AGCAGCACGACTTCTTCAAGTCCGCCATGCCCGAAGGCTACGTCCAGGAGCGCACCATCTTCTTCAAGGA
CGACGGCAACTACAAGACCCGCGCCGAGGTGAAGTTCGAGGGCGACACCCTGGTGAACCGCATCGAGCTG
AAGGGCATCGACTTCAAGGAGGACGGCAACATCCTGGGGCACAAGCTGGAGTACAACTACTTTAGCGACA
ACGTCTATATCACCGCCGACAAGCAGAAGAACGGCATCAAGGCCAACTTCAAGATCCGCCACAACATCGA
GGACGGCGGCGTGCAGCTCGCCGACCACTACCAGCAGAACACCCCCATCGGCGACGGCCCCGTGCTGCTG
CCCGACAACCACTACCTGAGCACCCAGTCCAAGCTGAGCAAAGACCCCAACGAGAAGCGCGATCACATGG
TCCTGCTGGAGTTCGTGACCGCCGCCGGGGGTACCAAGGTGTACGACCCCGAGCAGAGGAAGAGGATGAT
CACCGGCCCCCAGTGGTGGGCCAGGTGCAAGCAGATGAACGTGCTGGACAGCTTCATCAACTACTACGAC
AGCGAGAAGCACGCCGAGAACGCCGTGATCTTCCTGCACGGCAACGCCACTAGCAGCTACCTGTGGAGGC
ACGTGGTGCCCCACATCGAGCCCGTGGCCAGGTGCATCATCCCCGATCTGATCGGCATGGGCAAGAGCGG
CAAGAGCGGCAACGGCAGCTACAGGCTGCTGGACCACTACAAGTACCTGACCGCCTGGTTCGAGCTTCTG
AACCTGCCCAAGAAGATCATCTTCGTGGGCCACGACTGGGGCGCCGCCCTGGCCTTCCACTACGCCTACG
AGCACCAGGACAGGATCAAGGCCATCGTGCACATGGAGAGCGTGGTGGACGTGATCGAGAGCTGGGACGA
GTGGCCAGACATCGAGGAGGACATCGCCCTGATCAAGAGCGAGGAGGGCGAGAAGATGGTGCTGGAGAAC
AACTTCTTCGTGGAGACCGTGCTGCCCAGCAAGATCATGAGAAAGCTGGAGCCCGAGGAGTTCGCCGCCT
ACCTGGAGCCCTTCAAGGAGAAGGGCGAGGTGAGAAGACCCACCCTGAGCTGGCCCAGAGAGATCCCCCT
GGTGAAGGGCGGCAAGCCCGACGTGGTGCAGATCGTGAGAAACTACAACGCCTACCTGAGAGCCAGCGAC
GACCTGCCCAAGCTGTTCATCGAGGGCGACCCCGGCTTCTTCAGCAACGCCATCGTGGAGGGCGCCAAGA
AGTTCCCCAACACCGAGTTCGTGAAGGTGAAGGGCCTGCACTTCCTCCAGGAGGACGCCCCCGACGAGAT
GGGCAAGTACATCAAGAGCTTCGTGGAGAGAGTGCTGAAGAACGAGCAGTCCGGACTCAGATCTCGAGCT
CAAGCTTCGAATTCTGCAGTCGACGGTACCGCGGGCCCGGGATCCACCGGATCTAGATAACTGATCATAA
TCAGCCATACCACATTTGTAGAGGTTTTACTTGCTTTAAAAAACCTCCCACACCTCCCCCTGAACCTGAA
ACATAAAATGAATGCAATTGTTGTTGTTAACTTGTTTATTGCAGCTTATAATGGTTACAAATAAAGCAAT
AGCATCACAAATTTCACAAATAAAGCATTTTTTTCACTGCATTCTAGTTGTGGTTTGTCCAAACTCATCA
ATGTATCTTAACGCGTAAATTGTAAGCGTTAATATTTTGTTAAAATTCGCGTTAAATTTTTGTTAAATCA
GCTCATTTTTTAACCAATAGGCCGAAATCGGCAAAATCCCTTATAAATCAAAAGAATAGACCGAGATAGG
GT
[37 nt withheld, positions 2663-2699]
AAAGAACGTGGACTCCAACGTCAAAGG
[49 nt withheld, positions 2727-2775]
T
[91 nt withheld, positions 2777-2867]
G
[124 nt withheld, positions 2869-2992]
CAGGTGGCACTTTTCGGGGAAATGTGCGCGGAACCCCTATTTGTTTATTTTTCTAAATACATTCAAATAT
GTATCCGCTCATGAGACAATAACCCTGATAAATGCTTCAATAATATTGAAAAAGGAAGAGTCCTGAGGCG
GAAAGAACCAGCTGTGGAATGTGTGTCAGTTAGGGTGTGGAAAGTCCCCAGGCTCCCCAGCAGGCAGAAG
TATGCAAAGCATGCATCTCAATTAGTCAGCAACCAGGTGTGGAAAGTCCCCAGGCTCCCCAGCAGGCAGA
AGTATGCAAAGCATGCATCTCAATTAGTCAGCAACCATAGTCCCGCCCCTAACTCCGCCCATCCCGCCCC
TAACTCCGCCCAGTTCCGCCCATTCTCCGCCCCATGGCTGACTAATTTTTTTTATTTATGCAGAGGCCGA
GGCCGCCTCGGCCTCTGAGCTATTCCAGAAGTAGTGAGGAGGCTTTTTTGGAGGCCTAGGCTTTTGCAAA
GATCGATCAAGAGACAGGATGAGGATCGTTTCGCATGATTGAACAAGATGGATTGCACGCAGGTTCTCCG
GCCGCTTGGGTGGAGAGGCTATTCGGCTATGACTGGGCACAACAGACAATCGGCTGCTCTGATGCCGCCG
TGTTCCGGCTGTCAGCGCAGGGGCGCCCGGTTCTTTTTGTCAAGACCGACCTGTCCGGTGCCCTGAATGA
ACTGCAAGACGAGGCAGCGCGGCTATCGTGGCTGGCCACGACGGGCGTTCCTTGCGCAGCTGTGCTCGAC
GTTGTCACTGAAGCGGGAAGGGACTGGCTGCTATTGGGCGAAGTGCCGGGGCAGGATCTCCTGTCATCTC
ACCTTGCTCCTGCCGAGAAAGTATCCATCATGGCTGATGCAATGCGGCGGCTGCATACGCTTGATCCGGC
TACCTGCCCATTCGACCACCAAGCGAAACATCGCATCGAGCGAGCACGTACTCGGATGGAAGCCGGTCTT
GTCGATCAGGATGATCTGGACGAAGAGCATCAGGGGCTCGCGCCAGCCGAACTGTTCGCCAGGCTCAAGG
CGAGCATGCCCGACGGCGAGGATCTCGTCGTGACCCATGGCGATGCCTGCTTGCCGAATATCATGGTGGA
AAATGGCCGCTTTTCTGGATTCATCGACTGTGGCCGGCTGGGTGTGGCGGACCGCTATCAGGACATAGCG
TTGGCTACCCGTGATATTGCTGAAGAGCTTGGCGGCGAATGGGCTGACCGCTTCCTCGTGCTTTACGGTA
TCGCCGCTCCCGATTCGCAGCGCATCGCCTTCTATCGCCTTCTTGACGAGTTCTTCTGAGCGGGACTCTG
GGGTTCGAAATGACCGACCAAGCGACGCCCAACCTGCCATCACGAGATTTCGATTCCACCGCCGCCTTCT
ATGAAAGGTTGGGCTTCGGAATCGTTTTCCGGGACGCCGGCTGGATGATCCTCCAGCGCGGGGATCTCAT
GCTGGAGTTCTTCGCCCACCCTAGGGGGAGGCTAACTGAAACACGGAAGGAGACAATACCGGAAGGAACC
CGCGCTATGACGGCAATAAAAAGACAGAATAAAACGCACGGTGTTGGGTCGTTTGTTCATAAACGCGGGG
TTCGGTCCCAGGGCTGGCACTCTGTCGATACCCCACCGAGACCCCATTGGGGCCAATACGCCCGCGTTTC
TTCCTTTTCCCCACCCCACCCCCCAAGTTCGGGTGAAGGCCCAGGGCTCGCAGCCAACGTCGGGGCGGCA
GGCCCTGCCATAGCCTCAGGTTACTCATATATACTTTAGATTGATTTAAAACTTCATTTTTAATTTAAAA
GGATCTAGGTGAAGATCCTTTTTGATAATCTCATGACCAAAATCCCTTAACGTGAGTTTTCGTTCCACTG
AGCGTCAGACCCCGTAGAAAAGATCAAAGGATCTTCTTGAGATCCTTTTTTTCTGCGCGTAATCTGCTGC
TTGCAAACAAAAAAACCACCGCTACCAGCGGTGGTTTGTTTGCCGGATCAAGAGCTACCAACTCTTTTTC
CGAAGGTAACTGGCTTCAGCAGAGCGCAGATACCAAATACTGTCCTTCTAGTGTAGCCGTAGTTAGGCCA
CCACTTCAAGAACTCTGTAGCACCGCCTACATACCTCGCTCTGCTAATCCTGTTACCAGTGGCTGCTGCC
AGTGGCGATAAGTCGTGTCTTACCGGGTTGGACTCAAGACGATAGTTACCGGATAAGGCGCAGCGGTCGG
GCTGAACGGGGGGTTCGTGCACACAGCCCAGCTTGGAGCGAACGACCTACACCGAACTGAGATACCTACA
GCGTGAGCTATGAGAAAGCGCCACGCTTCCCGAAGGGAGAAAGGCGGACAGGTATCCGGTAAGCGGCAGG
GTCGGAACAGGAGAGCGCACGAGGGAGCTTCCAGGGGGAAACGCCTGGTATCTTTATAGTCCTGTCGGGT
TTCGCCACCTCTGACTTGAGCGTCGATTTTTGTGATGCTCGTCAGGGGGGCGGAGCCTATGGAAAAACGC
CAGCAACGCGGCCTTTTTACGGTTCCTGGCCTTTTGCTGGCCTTTTGCTCACATGTTCTTTCCTGCGTTA
TCCCCTGATTCTGTGGATAACCGTATTACCGCCATGCAT
