>Addgene plasmid #65709 | pCNL-C1_fibrillarin | addgene partial sequence | sequence record 116848 | CMV-F 5'-CGCAAATGGGCGGTAGGCGTG-3'
CTATATAAGCAGAGCTGGTTTAGTGAACCGTCAGATCCGCTAGCGCCACCATGGTGAGCAAGGGCGAGGA
GCTGTTCACCGGGGTGGTGCCCATCCTGGTCGAGCTGGACGGCGACGTAAACGGCCACAAGTTCAGCGTG
TCCGGCGAGGGCGAGGGCGATGCCACCTACGGCAAGCTGACCCTGAAGTTCATCTGCACCACCGGCAAGC
TGCCCGTGCCCTGGCCCACCCTCGTGACCACCCTGTCCTGGGGCGTGCAGTGCTTCGCCCGCTACCCCGA
CCACATGAAGCAGCACGACTTCTTCAAGTCCGCCATGCCCGAAGGCTACGTCCAGGAGCGCACCATCTTC
TTCAAGGACGACGGCAACTACAAGACCCGCGCCGAGGTGAAGTTCGAGGGCGACACCCTGGTGAACCGCA
TCGAGCTGAAGGGCATCGACTTCAAGGAGGACGGCAACATCCTGGGGCACAAGCTGGAGTACAACTACTT
TAGCGACAACGTCTATATCACCGCCGACAAGCAGAAGAACGGCATCAAGGCCAACTTCAAGATCCGCCAC
AACATCGAGGACGGCGGCGTGCAGCTCGCCGACCACTACCAGCAGAACACCCCCATCGGCGACGGCCCCG
TGCTGCTGCCCGACAACCACTACCTGAGCACCCAGTCCAAGCTGAGCAAAGACCCCAACGAGAAGCGCGA
TCACATGGTCCTGCTGGAGTTCGTGACCGCCGCCGGGGGTACCAAGGTGTACGACCCCGAGCAGAGGAAG
AGGATGATCACCGGCCCCCAGTGGTGGGCCAGGTGCAAGCAGATGAACGTGCTGGACAGCTTCATCAACT
ACTACGACAGCGAGAAGCACGCCGAGAACGCCGTGATCTTCCTGCACGGCAACGCCACTAGCAGCTACCT
GTGGAGGCACGTGGTGCCCCACATCGAGCCCGTGGCCAGGTGCATCATCCCCGATCTGATCGGCATGGGC
AAGAGCGGCAAGAGCGGCAACGGCAGCTACAGGCTGCTGGACCACTACAAGTACCTGACCGCCTGGTTCG
AGCTTCTGAACCTGCCCAAGAAGATCATCTTCGTGG
