>Addgene plasmid #65709 | pCNL-C1_fibrillarin | addgene partial sequence | sequence record 116849 | RenLuc3F 5'-GTACATCAAGAGCTTCGTGG-3'
GAGCAGTCCGGACTCAGATCTCGAGCTCAAGCTTCGAATTCCATGAAGCCAGGATTCAGTCCCCGTGGGG
GTGGCTTTGGCGGCCGAGGGGGCTTTGGTGACCGTGGTGGTCGTGGAGGCCGAGGGGGCTTTGGCGGGGG
CCGAGGTCGAGGCGGAGGCTTTAGAGGTCGTGGACGAGGAGGAGGTGGAGGCGGCGGCGGCGGTGGAGGA
GGAGGAAGAGGTGGTGGAGGCTTCCATTCTGGTGGCAACCGGGGTCGTGGTCGGGGAGGAAAAAGAGGAA
ACCAGTCGGGGAAGAATGTGATGGTGGAGCCGCATCGGCATGAGGGTGTCTTCATTTGTCGAGGAAAGGA
AGATGCACTGGTCACCAAGAACCTGGTCCCTGGGGAATCAGTTTATGGAGAGAAGAGAGTCTCGATTTCG
GAAGGAGATGACAAAATTGAGTACCGAGCCTGGAACCCCTTCCGCTCCAAGCTAGCAGCAGCAATCCTGG
GTGGTGTGGACCAGATCCACATCAAACCGGGGGCTAAGGTTCTCTACCTCGGGGCTGCCTCGGGCACCAC
GGTCTCCCATGTCTCTGACATCGTTGGTCCGGATGGTCTAGTCTATGCAGTCGAGTTCTCCCACCGCTCT
GGCCGTGACCTCATTAACTTGGCCAAGAAGAGGACCAACATCATTCCTGTGATCGAGGATGCTCGACACC
CACACAAATACCGCATGCTCATCGCAATGGTGGATGTGATCTTTGCTGATGTGGCCCAGCCAGACCAGAC
CCGGATTGTGGCCCTGAATGCCCACACCTTCCTGCGTAATGGAGGACACTTTGTGATTTCCATTAAGGCC
AACTGCATTGACTCCACAGCCTCAGCCGAGGCCGTGTTTGCCTCCGAAGTGAAAAAGATGC
